LOCUS       Exported 7421 bp ds-DNA circular SYN 12-MAY-2021
DEFINITION  AAV vector expressing AsCpf1 (RR variant).
ACCESSION   .
VERSION     .
KEYWORDS    hSyn1-AsCpf1(RR)
SOURCE      synthetic DNA construct
  ORGANISM  synthetic DNA construct
REFERENCE   1 (bases 1 to 7421)
  AUTHORS   Tekin, Halil, Sean Simmons, Beryl Cummings, Linyi Gao, Xian
            Adiconis, Cynthia C. Hession, Ayan Ghoshal, Danielle Dionne, Sourav
            R. Choudhury, Volkan Yesilyurt, Neville E. Sanjana, Xi Shi, Congyi
  TITLE     Effects of 3D culturing conditions on the transcriptomic profile of
            stem-cell-derived neurons
  JOURNAL   Nature Biomedical Engineering (Epub 09 April 2018)
REFERENCE   2 (bases 1 to 7421)
  AUTHORS   .
  TITLE     Direct Submission
  JOURNAL   Exported May 12, 2021 from SnapGene Server 1.1.58
            http://www.snapgene.com
FEATURES             Location/Qualifiers
     source          1..7421
                     /organism="synthetic DNA construct"
                     /mol_type="other DNA"
     repeat_region   1..130
                     /label=AAV2 ITR (alternate)
                     /note="Functional equivalent of wild-type AAV2 ITR"
     promoter        164..611
                     /label=hSyn promoter
                     /note="human synapsin I promoter; confers neuron-specific
                     expression (Kugler et al., 2003)"
     CDS             652..678
                     /codon_start=1
                     /product="HA (human influenza hemagglutinin) epitope tag"
                     /label=HA
                     /translation="YPYDVPDYA"
     CDS             682..702
                     /codon_start=1
                     /product="nuclear localization signal of SV40 (simian virus
                     40) large T antigen"
                     /label=SV40 NLS
                     /translation="PKKKRKV"
     CDS             712..4629
                     /codon_start=1
                     /product="CRISPR-associated protein from Acidaminococcus
                     sp. BV3L6 (Zetsche et al., 2015)"
                     /label=AsCpf1
                     /translation="TQFEGFTNLYQVSKTLRFELIPQGKTLKHIQEQGFIEEDKARNDH
                     YKELKPIIDRIYKTYADQCLQLVQLDWENLSAAIDSYRKEKTEETRNALIEEQATYRNA
                     IHDYFIGRTDNLTDAINKRHAEIYKGLFKAELFNGKVLKQLGTVTTTEHENALLRSFDK
                     FTTYFSGFYENRKNVFSAEDISTAIPHRIVQDNFPKFKENCHIFTRLITAVPSLREHFE
                     NVKKAIGIFVSTSIEEVFSFPFYNQLLTQTQIDLYNQLLGGISREAGTEKIKGLNEVLN
                     LAIQKNDETAHIIASLPHRFIPLFKQILSDRNTLSFILEEFKSDEEVIQSFCKYKTLLR
                     NENVLETAEALFNELNSIDLTHIFISHKKLETISSALCDHWDTLRNALYERRISELTGK
                     ITKSAKEKVQRSLKHEDINLQEIISAAGKELSEAFKQKTSEILSHAHAALDQPLPTTLK
                     KQEEKEILKSQLDSLLGLYHLLDWFAVDESNEVDPEFSARLTGIKLEMEPSLSFYNKAR
                     NYATKKPYSVEKFKLNFQMPTLARGWDVNKEKNNGAILFVKNGLYYLGIMPKQKGRYKA
                     LSFEPTEKTSEGFDKMYYDYFPDAAKMIPRCSTQLKAVTAHFQTHTTPILLSNNFIEPL
                     EITKEIYDLNNPEKEPKKFQTAYAKKTGDQKGYREALCKWIDFTRDFLSKYTKTTSIDL
                     SSLRPSSQYKDLGEYYAELNPLLYHISFQRIAEKEIMDAVETGKLYLFQIYNKDFAKGH
                     HGKPNLHTLYWTGLFSPENLAKTSIKLNGQAELFYRPKSRMKRMAHRLGEKMLNKKLKD
                     QKTPIPDTLYQELYDYVNHRLSHDLSDEARALLPNVITKEVSHEIIKDRRFTSDKFFFH
                     VPITLNYQAANSPSKFNQRVNAYLKEHPETPIIGIDRGERNLIYITVIDSTGKILEQRS
                     LNTIQQFDYQKKLDNREKERVAARQAWSVVGTIKDLKQGYLSQVIHEIVDLMIHYQAVV
                     VLENLNFGFKSKRTGIAEKAVYQQFEKMLIDKLNCLVLKDYPAEKVGGVLNPYQLTDQF
                     TSFAKMGTQSGFLFYVPAPYTSKIDPLTGFVDPFVWKTIKNHESRKHFLEGFDFLHYDV
                     KTGDFILHFKMNRNLSFQRGLPGFMPAWDIVFEKNETQFDAKGTPFIAGKRIVPVIENH
                     RFTGRYRDLYPANELIALLEEKGIVFRDGSNILPKLLENDDSHAIDTMVALIRSVLQMR
                     NSNAATGEDYINSPVRDLNGVCFDSRFQNPEWPMDADANGAYHIALKGQLLLNHLKESK
                     DLKLQNGISNQDWLAYIQELRN"
     regulatory      4349..4358
                     /regulatory_class="other"
                     /note="vertebrate consensus sequence for strong initiation
                     of translation (Kozak, 1987)"
     polyA_signal    4639..4687
                     /note="synthetic polyadenylation signal"
     repeat_region   4695..4835
                     /label=AAV2 ITR
                     /note="inverted terminal repeat of adeno-associated virus
                     serotype 2"
     repeat_region   4695..4824
                     /label=AAV2 ITR
     rep_origin      4910..5365
                     /direction=RIGHT
                     /label=f1 ori
                     /note="f1 bacteriophage origin of replication; arrow
                     indicates direction of (+) strand synthesis"
     primer_bind     complement(4997..5016)
                     /label=F1ori-R
                     /note="F1 origin, reverse primer"
     primer_bind     5207..5228
                     /label=F1ori-F
                     /note="F1 origin, forward primer"
     primer_bind     complement(5382..5401)
                     /label=pRS-marker
                     /note="pRS vectors, use to sequence yeast selectable
                     marker"
     primer_bind     5501..5523
                     /label=pGEX 3'
                     /note="pGEX vectors, reverse primer"
     primer_bind     complement(5561..5579)
                     /label=pBRforEco
                     /note="pBR322 vectors, upsteam of EcoRI site, forward
                     primer"
     promoter        5647..5751
                     /gene="bla"
                     /label=AmpR promoter
     CDS             5752..6612
                     /codon_start=1
                     /gene="bla"
                     /product="beta-lactamase"
                     /label=AmpR
                     /note="confers resistance to ampicillin, carbenicillin, and
                     related antibiotics"
                     /translation="MSIQHFRVALIPFFAAFCLPVFAHPETLVKVKDAEDQLGARVGYI
                     ELDLNSGKILESFRPEERFPMMSTFKVLLCGAVLSRIDAGQEQLGRRIHYSQNDLVEYS
                     PVTEKHLTDGMTVRELCSAAITMSDNTAANLLLTTIGGPKELTAFLHNMGDHVTRLDRW
                     EPELNEAIPNDERDTTMPVAMATTLRKLLTGELLTLASRQQLIDWMEADKVAGPLLRSA
                     LPAGWFIADKSGAGERGSRGIIAALGPDGKPSRIVVIYTTGSQATMDERNRQIAEIGAS
                     LIKHW"
     primer_bind     complement(5970..5989)
                     /label=Amp-R
                     /note="Ampicillin resistance gene, reverse primer"
     rep_origin      6783..7371
                     /direction=RIGHT
                     /label=ori
                     /note="high-copy-number ColE1/pMB1/pBR322/pUC origin of
                     replication"
     primer_bind     7272..7291
                     /label=pBR322ori-F
                     /note="pBR322 origin, forward primer"
ORIGIN
        1 cctgcaggca gctgcgcgct cgctcgctca ctgaggccgc ccgggcgtcg ggcgaccttt
       61 ggtcgcccgg cctcagtgag cgagcgagcg cgcagagagg gagtggccaa ctccatcact
      121 aggggttcct gcggcctcta gactgcagag ggccctgcgt atgagtgcaa gtgggtttta
      181 ggaccaggat gaggcggggt gggggtgcct acctgacgac cgaccccgac ccactggaca
      241 agcacccaac ccccattccc caaattgcgc atcccctatc agagaggggg aggggaaaca
      301 ggatgcggcg aggcgcgtgc gcactgccag cttcagcacc gcggacagtg ccttcgcccc
      361 cgcctggcgg cgcgcgccac cgccgcctca gcactgaagg cgcgctgacg tcactcgccg
      421 gtcccccgca aactcccctt cccggccacc ttggtcgcgt ccgcgccgcc gccggcccag
      481 ccggaccgca ccacgcgagg cgcgagatag gggggcacgg gcgcgaccat ctgcgctgcg
      541 gcgccggcga ctcagcgctg cctcagtctg cggtgggcag cggaggagtc gtgtcgtgcc
      601 tgagagcgca gtcgagaagg taccggatcc ccgggtaccg gtgccaccat gtacccatac
      661 gatgttccag attacgcttc gccgaagaaa aagcgcaagg tcgaagcgtc cacacagttc
      721 gagggcttta ccaacctgta tcaggtgagc aagacactgc ggtttgagct gatcccacag
      781 ggcaagaccc tgaagcacat ccaggagcag ggcttcatcg aggaggacaa ggcccgcaat
      841 gatcactaca aggagctgaa gcccatcatc gatcggatct acaagaccta tgccgaccag
      901 tgcctgcagc tggtgcagct ggattgggag aacctgagcg ccgccatcga ctcctataga
      961 aaggagaaaa ccgaggagac aaggaacgcc ctgatcgagg agcaggccac atatcgcaat
     1021 gccatccacg actacttcat cggccggaca gacaacctga ccgatgccat caataagaga
     1081 cacgccgaga tctacaaggg cctgttcaag gccgagctgt ttaatggcaa ggtgctgaag
     1141 cagctgggca ccgtgaccac aaccgagcac gagaacgccc tgctgcggag cttcgacaag
     1201 tttacaacct acttctccgg cttttatgag aacaggaaga acgtgttcag cgccgaggat
     1261 atcagcacag ccatcccaca ccgcatcgtg caggacaact tccccaagtt taaggagaat
     1321 tgtcacatct tcacacgcct gatcaccgcc gtgcccagcc tgcgggagca ctttgagaac
     1381 gtgaagaagg ccatcggcat cttcgtgagc acctccatcg aggaggtgtt ttccttccct
     1441 ttttataacc agctgctgac acagacccag atcgacctgt ataaccagct gctgggagga
     1501 atctctcggg aggcaggcac cgagaagatc aagggcctga acgaggtgct gaatctggcc
     1561 atccagaaga atgatgagac agcccacatc atcgcctccc tgccacacag attcatcccc
     1621 ctgtttaagc agatcctgtc cgataggaac accctgtctt tcatcctgga ggagtttaag
     1681 agcgacgagg aagtgatcca gtccttctgc aagtacaaga cactgctgag aaacgagaac
     1741 gtgctggaga cagccgaggc cctgtttaac gagctgaaca gcatcgacct gacacacatc
     1801 ttcatcagcc acaagaagct ggagacaatc agcagcgccc tgtgcgacca ctgggataca
     1861 ctgaggaatg ccctgtatga gcggagaatc tccgagctga caggcaagat caccaagtct
     1921 gccaaggaga aggtgcagcg cagcctgaag cacgaggata tcaacctgca ggagatcatc
     1981 tctgccgcag gcaaggagct gagcgaggcc ttcaagcaga aaaccagcga gatcctgtcc
     2041 cacgcacacg ccgccctgga tcagccactg cctacaaccc tgaagaagca ggaggagaag
     2101 gagatcctga agtctcagct ggacagcctg ctgggcctgt accacctgct ggactggttt
     2161 gccgtggatg agtccaacga ggtggacccc gagttctctg cccggctgac cggcatcaag
     2221 ctggagatgg agccttctct gagcttctac aacaaggcca gaaattatgc caccaagaag
     2281 ccctactccg tggagaagtt caagctgaac tttcagatgc ctacactggc ccggggctgg
     2341 gacgtgaata aggagaagaa caatggcgcc atcctgtttg tgaagaacgg cctgtactat
     2401 ctgggcatca tgccaaagca gaagggcagg tataaggccc tcagcttcga gcccacagag
     2461 aaaaccagcg agggctttga taagatgtac tatgactact ttccggatgc cgccaagatg
     2521 atcccacggt gcagcaccca gctgaaggcg gtgaccgccc actttcagac ccacacaacc
     2581 cccatcctgc tgtccaacaa tttcatcgag cctctggaga tcacaaagga gatctacgac
     2641 ctgaacaatc ctgagaagga gccaaagaag tttcagacag cgtacgccaa gaaaaccggc
     2701 gaccagaagg gctacagaga ggccctgtgc aagtggatcg acttcacaag ggattttctg
     2761 tccaagtata ccaagacaac ctctatcgat ctgtctagcc tgcggccatc ctctcagtat
     2821 aaggacctgg gcgagtacta tgccgagctg aatcccctgc tgtaccacat cagcttccag
     2881 agaatcgccg agaaggagat catggatgcc gtggagacag gcaagctgta cctgttccag
     2941 atctataaca aggactttgc caagggccac cacggcaagc ctaatctgca cacactgtat
     3001 tggaccggtc tgttttctcc agagaacctg gccaagacaa gcatcaagct gaatggccag
     3061 gccgagctgt tctaccgccc taagtccagg atgaagagga tggcacaccg gctgggagag
     3121 aagatgctga acaagaagct gaaggatcag aaaaccccaa tccccgacac cctgtaccag
     3181 gagctgtacg actatgtgaa tcacagactg tcccacgacc tgtctgatga ggccagggcc
     3241 ctgctgccca acgtgatcac caaggaggtg tctcacgaga tcatcaagga taggcgcttt
     3301 accagcgaca agttcttttt ccacgtgcct atcacactga actatcaggc cgccaattcc
     3361 ccatctaagt tcaaccagag ggtgaatgcc tacctgaagg agcaccccga gacacctatc
     3421 atcggcatcg atcggggcga gagaaacctg atctatatca cagtgatcga ctccaccggc
     3481 aagatcctgg agcagcggag cctgaacacc atccagcagt ttgattacca gaagaagctg
     3541 gacaacaggg agaaggagag ggtggcagca aggcaggcct ggtctgtggt gggcacaatc
     3601 aaggatctga agcagggcta tctgagccag gtcatccacg agatcgtgga cctgatgatc
     3661 cactaccagg ccgtggtggt gctggagaac ctgaatttcg gctttaagag caagaggacc
     3721 ggcatcgccg agaaggccgt gtaccagcag ttcgagaaga tgctgatcga taagctgaat
     3781 tgcctggtgc tgaaggacta tccagcagag aaagtgggag gcgtgctgaa cccataccag
     3841 ctgacagacc agttcacctc ctttgccaag atgggcaccc agtctggctt cctgttttac
     3901 gtgcctgccc catatacatc taagatcgat cccctgaccg gcttcgtgga ccccttcgtg
     3961 tggaaaacca tcaagaatca cgagagccgc aagcacttcc tggagggctt cgactttctg
     4021 cactacgacg tgaaaaccgg cgacttcatc ctgcacttta agatgaacag aaatctgtcc
     4081 ttccagaggg gcctgcccgg ctttatgcct gcatgggata tcgtgttcga gaagaacgag
     4141 acacagtttg acgccaaggg cacccctttc atcgccggca agagaatcgt gccagtgatc
     4201 gagaatcaca gattcaccgg cagataccgg gacctgtatc ctgccaacga gctgatcgcc
     4261 ctgctggagg agaagggcat cgtgttcagg gatggctcca acatcctgcc aaagctgctg
     4321 gagaatgacg attctcacgc catcgacacc atggtggccc tgatccgcag cgtgctgcag
     4381 atgcggaact ccaatgccgc cacaggcgag gactatatca acagccccgt gcgcgatctg
     4441 aatggcgtgt gcttcgactc ccggtttcag aacccagagt ggcccatgga cgccgatgcc
     4501 aatggcgcct accacatcgc cctgaagggc cagctgctgc tgaatcacct gaaggagagc
     4561 aaggatctga agctgcagaa cggcatctcc aatcaggact ggctggccta catccaggag
     4621 ctgcgcaact aagaattcaa taaaagatct ttattttcat tagatctgtg tgttggtttt
     4681 ttgtgtgcgg ccgcaggaac ccctagtgat ggagttggcc actccctctc tgcgcgctcg
     4741 ctcgctcact gaggccgggc gaccaaaggt cgcccgacgc ccgggctttg cccgggcggc
     4801 ctcagtgagc gagcgagcgc gcagctgcct gcaggggcgc ctgatgcggt attttctcct
     4861 tacgcatctg tgcggtattt cacaccgcat annnnnnnnn nnnnnnnnnn nnnnnnnnnn
     4921 nnnnnnnnnn nnnnnnnnnn nnnnnnnnnn nnnnnnnnnn nnnnnnnnnn nnnnnnnnnn
     4981 nnnnnntnnn nnnnnnnnnn nnnnnnnnnn nnnnnnnnnn nnnnnnnnnn nnncnnnnnn
     5041 nnnnnnnnnn nnnnnnnnnn nnnnnnnnnn nnnnnnnnnn nnnnnnnnnn nnnnnnnnnn
     5101 nnnnnnnnnn nnnnnnnnnn nnnnnnnnnn nnnnnnnnnn nnnnnnnnnn nnnnnnnnnn
     5161 nnnnnnnnnn nnnnnccttt gacgttggag tccacgttct ttaatagtgg actcttgttc
     5221 caaactggaa caacactcaa ctctatctcg ggctattctt ttgatttata agggattttg
     5281 ccgatttcgg tctattggtt aaaaaatgag ctgatttaac aaaaatttaa cgcgaatttt
     5341 aacaaaatat taacgtttac aattttatgg tgcactctca gtacaatctg ctctgatgcc
     5401 gcatagttaa gccagccccg acacccgcca acacccgctg acgcgccctg acgggcttgt
     5461 ctgctcccgg catccgctta cagacaagct gtgaccgtct ccgggagctg catgtgtcag
     5521 aggttttcac cgtcatcacc gaaacgcgcg agacgaaagg gcctcgtgat acgcctattt
     5581 ttataggtta atgtcatgat aataatggtt tcttagacgt caggtggcac ttttcgggga
     5641 aatgtgcgcg gaacccctat ttgtttattt ttctaaatac attcaaatat gtatccgctc
     5701 atgagacaat aaccctgata aatgcttcaa taatattgaa aaaggaagag tatgagtatt
     5761 caacatttcc gtgtcgccct tattcccttt tttgcggcat tttgccttcc tgtttttgct
     5821 cacccagaaa cgctggtgaa agtaaaagat gctgaagatc agttgggtgc acgagtgggt
     5881 tacatcgaac tggatctcaa cagcggtaag atccttgaga gttttcgccc cgaagaacgt
     5941 tttccaatga tgagcacttt taaagttctg ctatgtggcg cggtattatc ccgtattgac
     6001 gccgggcaag agcaactcgg tcgccgcata cactattctc agaatgactt ggttgagtac
     6061 tcaccagtca cagaaaagca tcttacggat ggcatgacag taagagaatt atgcagtgct
     6121 gccataacca tgagtgataa cactgcggcc aacttacttc tgacaacgat cggaggaccg
     6181 aaggagctaa ccgctttttt gcacaacatg ggggatcatg taactcgcct tgatcgttgg
     6241 gaaccggagc tgaatgaagc cataccaaac gacgagcgtg acaccacgat gcctgtagca
     6301 atggcaacaa cgttgcgcaa actattaact ggcgaactac ttactctagc ttcccggcaa
     6361 caattaatag actggatgga ggcggataaa gttgcaggac cacttctgcg ctcggccctt
     6421 ccggctggct ggtttattgc tgataaatct ggagccggtg agcgtggaag ccgcggtatc
     6481 attgcagcac tggggccaga tggtaagccc tcccgtatcg tagttatcta cacgacgggg
     6541 agtcaggcaa ctatggatga acgaaataga cagatcgctg agataggtgc ctcactgatt
     6601 aagcattggt aactgtcaga ccaagtttac tcatatatac tttagattga tttaaaactt
     6661 catttttaat ttaaaaggat ctaggtgaag atcctttttg ataatctcat gaccaaaatc
     6721 ccttaacgtg agttttcgtt ccactgagcg tcagaccccg tagaaaagat caaaggatct
     6781 tcttgagatc ctttttttct gcgcgtaatc tgctgcttgc aaacaaaaaa accaccgcta
     6841 ccagcggtgg tttgtttgcc ggatcaagag ctaccaactc tttttccgaa ggtaactggc
     6901 ttcagcagag cgcagatacc aaatactgtt cttctagtgt agccgtagtt aggccaccac
     6961 ttcaagaact ctgtagcacc gcctacatac ctcgctctgc taatcctgtt accagtggct
     7021 gctgccagtg gcgataagtc gtgtcttacc gggttggact caagacgata gttaccggat
     7081 aaggcgcagc ggtcgggctg aacggggggt tcgtgcacac agcccagctt ggagcgaacg
     7141 acctacaccg aactgagata cctacagcgt gagctatgag aaagcgccac gcttcccgaa
     7201 gggagaaagg cggacaggta tccggtaagc ggcagggtcg gaacaggaga gcgcacgagg
     7261 gagcttccag ggggaaacgc ctggtatctt tatagtcctg tcgggtttcg ccacctctga
     7321 cttgagcgtc gatttttgtg atgctcgtca ggggggcgga gcctatggaa aaacgccagc
     7381 aacgcggcct ttttacggtt cctggccttt tgctcacatg t
//
