[The description below was written by a language model from this plasmid's Addgene catalogue record and the feature table of its GenBank file.]
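Description:
hSyn1-AsCpf1(RR) is a 7.4 kb AAV transfer plasmid built on a custom backbone for neuron-directed expression of an engineered Cpf1 (Cas12a) nuclease. The expression cassette lies between two AAV2 inverted terminal repeats, which are the cis elements needed for replication and packaging of the intervening DNA into recombinant AAV particles when rep/cap and helper functions are supplied in trans. Outside the ITRs, the plasmid carries a high-copy ColE1/pUC-type origin for propagation in E. coli, a beta-lactamase gene with its own promoter for ampicillin selection, and an f1 phage origin. The record lists a recombination-deficient strain for growth, consistent with the usual concern about ITR instability.

The payload is a human codon-optimized coding sequence for AsCpf1 from Acidaminococcus sp. BV3L6 carrying the S542R/K607R substitutions that define the RR variant, generally known for its altered PAM preference that broadens the range of targetable sites. (The catalogue's "human" species entry reflects the codon optimization rather than the origin of the gene.) The protein is fused at its N-terminus to an HA epitope tag for detection and an SV40 large T antigen nuclear localization signal for nuclear import. Transcription is driven by the human synapsin I promoter, which restricts expression to neurons, and terminates at a short synthetic polyadenylation signal, a compact choice that helps keep the roughly 4.8 kb ITR-to-ITR region near AAV packaging capacity. No guide RNA (crRNA) cassette is annotated, so the guide would presumably be supplied from a separate construct. The associated publication concerns stem-cell-derived neurons, in keeping with use for Cpf1-based genome editing in neuronal cells.
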