Addgene plasmid #109325: hSyn1-AsCpf1(RR)
Purpose: AAV vector expressing AsCpf1 (RR variant)
Depositing lab: Feng Zhang. Depositing organization: Broad Institute. Publication: Effects of 3D culturing conditions on the transcriptomic profile of stem-cell-derived neurons. Tekin H, Simmons S, Cummings B, Gao L, Adiconis X, Hession CC, Ghoshal A, Dionne D, Choudhury SR, Yesilyurt V, Sanjana NE, Shi X, Lu C, Heidenreich M, Pan JQ, Levin JZ, Zhang F. Nat Biomed Eng. 2018 Jul;2(7):540-554. doi: 10.1038/s41551-018-0219-9. Epub 2018 Apr 9. PubMed 30271673.
Backbone
  Vector backbone: Custom
  Vector type: AAV
Growth in bacteria
  Bacterial resistance: Ampicillin, 100 μg/mL
  Growth temperature: 37°C
  Growth strain: NEB Stable
  Copy number: Unknown
Gene/Insert
  Gene/Insert name: hAsCpf1(RR) (alt name: Human codon-optimized AsCpf1 (RR variant))
  Species: H. sapiens (human)
  Mutation: S542R/K607R
  Promoter: hSyn1
  Tag / fusion protein: HA (N terminal on insert); NLS (N terminal on insert)
  Cloning method: Gibson Cloning
  Sequencing primers: 5′ CTGCCTCAGTCTGCGGTG
Terms and licenses: Academic/Nonprofit Terms; Industry Terms: Not Available to Industry
How to cite: hSyn1-AsCpf1(RR) was a gift from Feng Zhang (Addgene plasmid # 109325 ; http://n2t.net/addgene:109325 ; RRID:Addgene_109325)
